Addgene plasmid #202110: pL0_AC-27877
Purpose: Level 0 plasmid containing the promoter from gene 27877 from Phaeodactylum tricornutum with AC overhangs used to build a level 1 construct.
Depositing lab: Christopher Dupont. Depositing organization: J. Craig Venter Institute (JCVI). Publication: Universal loop assembly: open, efficient and cross-kingdom DNA fabrication. Pollak B, Matute T, Nunez I, Cerda A, Lopez C, Vargas V, Kan A, Bielinski V, von Dassow P, Dupont CL, Federici F. Synth Biol (Oxf). 2020;5(1):ysaa001. doi: 10.1093/synbio/ysaa001. Epub 2020 Feb 5. PubMed 32161816.
Backbone
  Vector backbone: pL0R
  Vector type: Synthetic Biology
Growth in bacteria
  Bacterial resistance: Spectinomycin, 50 μg/mL
  Growth temperature: 37°C
  Growth strain: DH5alpha
  Copy number: High Copy
Gene/Insert
  Gene/Insert name: 27877 promoter
  Species: Phaeodactylum tricornutum
  Insert size (bp): 719
  Mutation: Promoter sequence mutated to remove sapI sites for domestication
  Cloning method: Gibson Cloning
How to cite: pL0_AC-27877 was a gift from Christopher Dupont (Addgene plasmid # 202110 ; http://n2t.net/addgene:202110 ; RRID:Addgene_202110)
