[The description below was written by a language model from this plasmid's Addgene catalogue record and pLannotate feature annotations shown in this document.]
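Description:
pL0_AC-27877 is a Level 0 part plasmid for the universal Loop assembly system, built on the pL0R backbone and classed as a synthetic biology vector. It carries a 719 bp promoter taken from gene 27877 of the diatom Phaeodactylum tricornutum, flanked by the "A" and "C" assembly overhangs that define its position as a promoter part when it is combined with other Level 0 modules into a Level 1 transcription unit. The promoter was introduced by Gibson cloning and was domesticated, meaning that internal SapI recognition sites were mutated away so that the part survives the Type IIS restriction steps used in Loop assembly. The record does not describe the function of gene 27877 or the expression characteristics of its promoter.

The plasmid is maintained in E. coli at high copy and selected with spectinomycin. The automated annotation of the 4,252 nt sequencing result agrees with this, identifying a high-copy ColE1/pUC-type origin and a full-length aadA aminoglycoside adenylyltransferase gene, which confers spectinomycin and streptomycin resistance. The promoter insert itself is not annotated, as expected for a non-model diatom sequence. The remaining hits are short fragments: two copies each of a small Tn5 transposase-like segment adjacent to a pUC multiple cloning site remnant, a partial SmR match and a short RSF origin fragment. The repetition of the transposase and MCS fragments suggests a duplicated stretch in the assembled sequence, but the record does not explain it, and these fragments are unlikely to be functional elements. The construct serves as a reusable promoter building block for assembling expression cassettes, presumably for diatom engineering.
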