Features (pLannotate 1.2.2; 8 found; start..end, strand, type, name):
    657..773     -  CDS            tnpA (fragment): TN5P_ECOLX - Also known as tnp. Experimental evidence at protein level: Swiss-Prot protein existence level 1. Mediates transposition of transposon Tn5 by a 'cut and paste' mechanism. First, the monomeric transposase binds the 19 bp inverted DNA repeats flanking the transposon. Then, dimerization of the DNA- bound transposase creates a synaptic DNA complex. After nicking of the first DNA strand, excision of the transposon proceeds through a series of intermediates. The transposase then mediates the insertion of the transposon at a new site by strand transfer. The activity of the wild- type tran
    774..806     -  misc_feature   MCS (fragment): pUC18/19 multiple cloning site
   1839..1882    -  rep_origin     RSF ori (fragment): Plasmids containing the RSF 1030 origin of replication can be propagated in E. coli cells that contain additional plasmids with compatible origins.
   1913..2102    -  CDS            SmR (fragment): aminoglycoside adenylyltransferase (Murphy, 1985); aadA; confers resistance to spectinomycin and streptomycin
   2134..2250    -  CDS            tnpA (fragment): TN5P_ECOLX - Also known as tnp. Experimental evidence at protein level: Swiss-Prot protein existence level 1. Mediates transposition of transposon Tn5 by a 'cut and paste' mechanism. First, the monomeric transposase binds the 19 bp inverted DNA repeats flanking the transposon. Then, dimerization of the DNA- bound transposase creates a synaptic DNA complex. After nicking of the first DNA strand, excision of the transposon proceeds through a series of intermediates. The transposase then mediates the insertion of the transposon at a new site by strand transfer. The activity of the wild- type tran
   2251..2283    -  misc_feature   MCS (fragment): pUC18/19 multiple cloning site
   3407..3995    -  rep_origin     ori: high-copy-number ColE1/pMB1/pBR322/pUC origin of replication
   4089..625     -  CDS            aadA (across the origin): S3AD_ECOLX - Experimental evidence at protein level: Swiss-Prot protein existence level 1. Mediates bacterial resistance to the antibiotics streptomycin and spectinomycin. From Escherichia coli.
>Addgene plasmid #202110 | pL0_AC-27877 | addgene full sequence | sequence record 405522 | Addgene NGS Result
CAGCGACATCCTTCGGCGCGATTTTGCCGGTTACTGCGCTGTACCAAATGCGGGACAACGTAAGCACTAC
ATTTCGCTCATCGCCAGCCCAGTCGGGCGGCGAGTTCCATAGCGTTAAGGTTTCATTTAGCGCCTCAAAT
AGATCCTGTTCAGGAACCGGATCAAAGAGTTCCTCCGCCGCTGGACCTACCAAGGCAACGCTATGTTCTC
TTGCTTTTGTCAGCAAGATAGCCAGATCAATGTCGATCGTGGCTGGCTCGAAGATACCAGCAAGAATGTC
ATTGCGCTGCCATTCTCCAAATTGCAGTTCGCGCTTAGCTGGATAACGCCACGGAATGATGTCGTCGTGC
ACAACAATGGTGACTTCTACAGCGCGGAGAATCTCACTCTCTCCAGGGGAAGCCGAAGTTTCCAAAAGGT
CGTTGATCAAAGCTCGCCGCGTTGTTTCATCAAGCCTTACGGTCACCGTAACCAGCAAATCAATATCACT
GTGTGGCTTCAGGCCGCCATCCACTGCGGAGCCGTACAAATGTACGGCCAGCAACGTCGGTTCGAGATGG
CGCTCGATGACGCCAACTACCTCTGATAGTTGAGTCGATACTTCGGCGATCACCGCTTCCCTCATGCGAA
ACGATCCTCATCCTGTCTCTTGATCAGATATTGATCCCCTGCGCCATCAGATCCTTGGCGGCAAGAAAGC
CATCCAGTTTACTTTGCAGGGCTTCCCAACCTTACCAGAGGGCGCCCCAGCTGGCAATTCCGGTTCGCTT
GCTAAGCTTGCATGCCTGCAAGTCGACTCTAGAGGAGCGGTGATCACAGGCAGCAACGCTCTGTCATCGT
TACAATCAACATGCTACCCTCCGCGAGATCATCCGTGTTTCAAACCCGGCAGCTTAGTTGCCGTTCTTCC
GAATAGCATCGGTAACATGAGCAAAGTCTGCCGCCTTACAACGGCTCTCCCGCTGACGCCGTCCCGGACT
GATGGGCTGCCTGTATCGAGTGGTGATTTTGTGCCGAGCTCATTACTCGCATCCATTCTCAGGCTGTCTC
GTCTCGTCTCAGGTCTCAGGAGGTCGATATCAGCCCTCACCTCCAAATCGTCAAGCCAAGATGAGTGAGT
GTCAGTGAGGATTTGTACTTTCCAAAGGCTTGATCACTGGCTCATCCAAAACGATTTTTTGTAGTGGAAT
CCTACGTCTCGTACTGTTGATAAGAAAAGCTATTTATGGTCTATGATTGAACGACGTAAGAACGGTCCTG
TGCGAATTCTGTAAAACTACGGAGACACAAATTCAAGTGGTACTCTCTAATTAAGCTGGTATAGGCCTTG
AAATGACTGACGCGCCACTGTTCTCCGATGAGCCAATCAAAACCTTTCAATCTTACCTGGCCGTTGCCTT
CTCTCGAACAATTAATCTGGAGTTCTGAATTCGATTTAATATTTTCTGTCTATATCGACGCAATCGTATT
GGATGATTAAGCTTCGATAGGATTCTAGTGGCTGATAATGTCGTTTGATTGTGCAAGCGTGTCAATTGCG
ATAATAGAGTTGATGATTGGCCCAGGGCAATTATATAGGATCAACCGTCCTGTGAAGTTGGTAATGATTC
TACATACCGGAAACTGCTACGCTGTGCTTCTACTAAACCGTCCCTCACACCTCTTTGATCAGATCGGAAT
TTCCGTTTGCACCCACGCGGATCCGACCTCCGTAACTTTCATAAAACTCTGTCGACCCGTGAAGTCGTTC
TCTCCTCTGTGACACACTCATCCTCTCAGCATTCACCAATGCGAGACCACCAGGATACATAGATTACCAC
AACTCCGAGCCCTTCCACCCACAGAATCAGGGGATAACGCAGGAAAGAACATGTGAGCAAAAGGCCAGCA
AAAGGCCAGGAACCGTAAAAAGGCCGCGTTGTTTCATCAAGCCTTACGGTCACCGTAACCAGCAAATCAA
TATCACTGTGTGGCTTCAGGCCGCCATCCACTGCGGAGCCGTACAAATGTACGGCCAGCAACGTCGGTTC
GAGATGGCGCTCGATGACGCCAACTACCTCTGATAGTTGAGTCGATACTTCGGCGATCACCGCTTCCCTC
ATGCGAAACGATCCTCATCCTGTCTCTTGATCAGATATTGATCCCCTGCGCCATCAGATCCTTGGCGGCA
AGAAAGCCATCCAGTTTACTTTGCAGGGCTTCCCAACCTTACCAGAGGGCGCCCCAGCTGGCAATTCCGG
TTCGCTTGCTAAGCTTGCATGCCTGCAAGTCGACTCTAGAGGAGCGGTGATCACAGGCAGCAACGCTCTG
TCATCGTTACAATCAACATGCTACCCTCCGCGAGATCATCCGTGTTTCAAACCCGGCAGCTTAGTTGCCG
TTCTTCCGAATAGCATCGGTAACATGAGCAAAGTCTGCCGCCTTACAACGGCTCTCCCGCTGACGCCGTC
CCGGACTGATGGGCTGCCTGTATCGAGTGGTGATTTTGTGCCGAGCTCATTACTCGCATCCATTCTCAGG
CTGTCTCGTCTCGTCTCAGGTCTCAGGAGGTCGATATCAGCCCTCACCTCCAAATCGTCAAGCCAAGATG
AGTGAGTGTCAGTGAGGATTTGTACTTTCCAAAGGCTTGATCACTGGCTCATCCAAAACGATTTTTTGTA
GTGGAATCCTACGTCTCGTACTGTTGATAAGAAAAGCTATTTATGGTCTATGATTGAACGACGTAAGAAC
GGTCCTGTGCGAATTCTGTAAAACTACGGAGACACAAATTCAAGTGGTACTCTCTAATTAAGCTGGTATA
GGCCTTGAAATGACTGACGCGCCACTGTTCTCCGATGAGCCAATCAAAACCTTTCAATCTTACCTGGCCG
TTGCCTTCTCTCGAACAATTAATCTGGAGTTCTGAATTCGATTTAATATTTTCTGTCTATATCGACGCAA
TCGTATTGGATGATTAAGCTTCGATAGGATTCTAGTGGCTGATAATGTCGTTTGATTGTGCAAGCGTGTC
AATTGCGATAATAGAGTTGATGATTGGCCCAGGGCAATTATATAGGATCAACCGTCCTGTGAAGTTGGTA
ATGATTCTACATACCGGAAACTGCTACGCTGTGCTTCTACTAAACCGTCCCTCACACCTCTTTGATCAGA
TCGGAATTTCCGTTTGCACCCACGCGGATCCGACCTCCGTAACTTTCATAAAACTCTGTCGACCCGTGAA
GTCGTTCTCTCCTCTGTGACACACTCATCCTCTCAGCATTCACAAATGCGAGACCACCAGGATACATAGA
TTACCACAACTCCGAGCCCTTCCACCCACAGAATCAGGGGATAACGCAGGAAAGAACATGTGAGCAAAAG
GCCAGCAAAAGGCCAGGAACCGTAAAAAGGCCGCGTTGCTGGCGTTTTTCCATAGGCTCCGCCCCCCTGA
CGAGCATCACAAAAATCGACGCTCAAGTCAGAGGTGGCGAAACCCGACAGGACTATAAAGATACCAGGCG
TTTCCCCCTGGAAGCTCCCTCGTGCGCTCTCCTGTTCCGACCCTGCCGCTTACCGGATACCTGTCCGCCT
TTCTCCCTTCGGGAAGCGTGGCGCTTTCTCATAGCTCACGCTGTAGGTATCTCAGTTCGGTGTAGGTCGT
TCGCTCCAAGCTGGGCTGTGTGCACGAACCCCCCGTTCAGCCCGACCGCTGCGCCTTATCCGGTAACTAT
CGTCTTGAGTCCAACCCGGTAAGACACGACTTATCGCCACTGGCAGCAGCCACTGGTAACAGGATTAGCA
GAGCGAGGTATGTAGGCGGTGCTACAGAGTTCTTGAAGTGGTGGCCTAACTACGGCTACACTAGAAGAAC
AGTATTTGGTATCTGCGCTCTGCTGAAGCCAGTTACCTTCGGAAAAAGAGTTGGTAGCTCTTGATCCGGC
AAACAAACCACCGCTGGTAGCGGTGGTTTTTTTGTTTGCAAGCAGCAGATTACGCGCAGAAAAAAAGGAT
CTCAAGAAGATCCTTTGATCTTTTCTACGGGGTCTGACGCTCAGTGGAACGAAAACTCACGTTAAGGGAT
TTTGGTCATGCATTCTAGGTGATTATTATTTGCCGACTACCTTGGTGATCTCGCCTTTCACGTAGTGGAC
AAATTCTTCCAACTGATCTGCGCGCGAGGCCAAGCGATCTTCTTCTTGTCCAAGATAAGCCTGTCTAGCT
TCAAGTATGACGGGCTGATACTGGGCCGGCAGGCGCTCCATTGCCCAGTCGG
